>Addgene plasmid #157759 | pmCherry N1 MFN2 | addgene full sequence | sequence record 309482 | Addgene NGS Result
GTGATGCGGTTTTGGCAGTACATCAATGGGCGTGGATAGCGGTTTGACTCACGGGGATTTCCAAGTCTCC
ACCCCATTGACGTCAATGGGAGTTTGTTTTGGCACCAAAATCAACGGGACTTTCCAAAATGTCGTAACAA
CTCCGCCCCATTGACGCAAATGGGCGGTAGGCGTGTACGGTGGGAGGTCTATATAAGCAGAGCTGGTTTA
GTGAACCGTCAGATCCGCTAGCGCTACCGGACTCAGATCTCGAGCTCAAGCTTCGAATTCATGTCCCTGC
TCTTCTCTCGATGCAACTCTATCGTCACAGTCAAGAAAAATAAGAGACACATGGCTGAGGTGAATGCATC
CCCACTTAAGCACTTTGTCACTGCCAAGAAGAAGATCAATGGCATTTTTGAGCAGCTGGGGGCCTACATC
CAGGAGAGCGCCACCTTCCTTGAAGACACGTACAGGAATGCAGAACTGGACCCCGTTACCACAGAAGAAC
AGGTTCTGGACGTCAAAGGTTACCTATCCAAAGTGAGAGGCATCAGTGAGGTGCTGGCTCGGAGGCACAT
GAAAGTGGCTTTTTTTGGCCGGACGAGCAATGGGAAGAGCACCGTGATCAATGCCATGCTCTGGGACAAA
GTTCTGCCCTCTGGGATTGGCCACACCACCAATTGCTTCCTGCGGGTAGAGGGCACAGATGGCCATGAGG
CCTTTCTCCTTACCGAGGGCTCAGAGGAAAAGAGGAGTGCCAAGACTGTGAACCAGCTGGCCCATGCCCT
CCACCAGGACAAGCAGCTCCATGCCGGCAGCCTAGTGAGTGTGATGTGGCCCAACTCTAAGTGCCCACTT
CTGAAGGATGACCTCGTTTTGATGGACAGCCCTGGTATTGATGTCACCACAGAGCTGGACAGCTGGATTG
ACAAGTTTTGTCTGGATGCTGATGTGTTTGTGCTGGTGGCCAACTCAGAGTCCACCCTGATGCAGACGGA
AAAGCACTTCTTCCACAAGGTGAGTGAGCGTCTCTCCCGGCCAAACATCTTCATCCTGAACAACCGCTGG
GATGCATCTGCCTCAGAGCCCGAGTACATGGAGGAGGTGCGGCGGCAGCACATGGAGCGTTGTACCAGCT
TCCTGGTGGATGAGCTGGGCGTGGTGGATCGATCCCAGGCCGGGGACCGCATCTTCTTTGTGTCTGCTAA
GGAGGTGCTCAACGCCAGGATTCAGAAAGCCCAGGGCATGCCTGAAGGAGGGGGCGCTCTCGCAGAAGGC
TTTCAAGTGAGGATGTTTGAGTTTCAGAATTTTGAGAGGAGATTTGAGGAGTGCATCTCCCAGTCTGCAG
TGAAGACCAAGTTTGAGCAGCACACGGTCCGGGCCAAGCAGATTGCAGAGGCGGTTCGACTCATCATGGA
CTCCCTGCACATGGCGGCTCGGGAGCAGCAGGTTTACTGCGAGGAAATGCGTGAAGAGCGGCAAGACCGA
CTGAAATTTATTGACAAACAGCTGGAGCTCTTGGCTCAAGACTATAAGCTGCGAATTAAGCAGATTACGG
AGGAAGTGGAGAGGCAGGTGTCGACTGCAATGGCCGAGGAGATCAGGCGCCTCTCTGTACTGGTGGACGA
TTACCAGATGGACTTCCACCCTTCTCCAGTAGTCCTCAAGGTTTATAAGAATGAGCTGCACCGCCACATA
GAGGAAGGACTGGGTCGAAACATGTCTGACCGCTGCTCCACGGCCATCACCAACTCCCTGCAGACCATGC
AGCAGGACATGATAGATGGCTTGAAACCCCTCCTTCCTGTGTCCGTGCGGAGTCAGATAGACATGCTGGT
CCCACGCCAGTGCTTCTCCCTCAACTATGACCTAAACTGTGACAAGCTGTGTGCTGACTTCCAGGAAGAC
ATTGAGTTCCATTTCTCTCTCGGATGGACCATGCTGGTGAATAGGTTCCTGGGCCCCAAGAACAGCCGTC
GGGCCTTGATGGGCTACAATGACCAGGTCCAGCGTCCCATCCCTCTGACGCCAGCCAACCCCAGCATGCC
CCCACTGCCACAGGGCTCGCTCACCCAGGAGGAGTTCATGGTTTCCATGGTTACCGGCCTGGCCTCCTTG
ACATCCAGGACCTCCATGGGCATTCTTGTTGTTGGAGGAGTGGTGTGGAAGGCAGTGGGCTGGCGGCTCA
TTGCCCTCTCCTTTGGGCTCTATGGCCTCCTCTACGTCTATGAGCGTCTGACCTGGACCACCAAGGCCAA
GGAGAGGGCCTTCAAGCGCCAGTTTGTGGAGCATGCCAGCGAGAAGCTGCAGCTTGTCATCAGCTACACT
GGCTCCAACTGCAGCCACCAAGTCCAGCAGGAACTGTCTGGGACCTTTGCTCATCTGTGTCAGCAAGTTG
ACGTCACCCGGGAGAACCTGGAGCAGGAAATTGCCGCCATGAACAAGAAAATTGAGGTTCTTGACTCACT
TCAGAGCAAAGCAAAGCTGCTCAGGAATAAAGCCGGTTGGTTGGACAGTGAGCTCAACATGTTCACACAC
CAGTACCTGCAGCCCAGCAGAGCGGATCCAGGGGATCCACCGGTCGCCACCATGGTGAGCAAGGGCGAGG
AGGATAACATGGCCATCATCAAGGAGTTCATGCGCTTCAAGGTGCACATGGAGGGCTCCGTGAACGGCCA
CGAGTTCGAGATCGAGGGCGAGGGCGAGGGCCGCCCCTACGAGGGCACCCAGACCGCCAAGCTGAAGGTG
ACCAAGGGTGGCCCCCTGCCCTTCGCCTGGGACATCCTGTCCCCTCAGTTCATGTACGGCTCCAAGGCCT
ACGTGAAGCACCCCGCCGACATCCCCGACTACTTGAAGCTGTCCTTCCCCGAGGGCTTCAAGTGGGAGCG
CGTGATGAACTTCGAGGACGGCGGCGTGGTGACCGTGACCCAGGACTCCTCCCTGCAGGACGGCGAGTTC
ATCTACAAGGTGAAGCTGCGCGGCACCAACTTCCCCTCCGACGGCCCCGTAATGCAGAAGAAGACCATGG
GCTGGGAGGCCTCCTCCGAGCGGATGTACCCCGAGGACGGCGCCCTGAAGGGCGAGATCAAGCAGAGGCT
GAAGCTGAAGGACGGCGGCCACTACGACGCTGAGGTCAAGACCACCTACAAGGCCAAGAAGCCCGTGCAG
CTGCCCGGCGCCTACAACGTCAACATCAAGTTGGACATCACCTCCCACAACGAGGACTACACCATCGTGG
AACAGTACGAACGCGCCGAGGGCCGCCACTCCACCGGCGGCATGGACGAGCTGTACAAGTAAAGCGGCCG
CGACTCTAGATCATAATCAGCCATACCACATTTGTAGAGGTTTTACTTGCTTTAAAAAACCTCCCACACC
TCCCCCTGAACCTGAAACATAAAATGAATGCAATTGTTGTTGTTAACTTGTTTATTGCAGCTTATAATGG
TTACAAATAAAGCAATAGCATCACAAATTTCACAAATAAAGCATTTTTTTCACTGCATTCTAGTTGTGGT
TTGTCCAAACTCATCAATGTATCTTAAGGCGTAAATTGTAAGCGTTAATATTTTGTTAAAATTCGCGTTA
AATTTTTGTTAAATCAGCTCATTTTTTAACCAATAGGCCGAAATCGGCAAAATCCCTTATAAATCAAAAG
AATAGACCGAGATAGGGT
[37 nt withheld, positions 3659-3695]
AAAGAACGTGGACTCCAACGTCAAAGG
[49 nt withheld, positions 3723-3771]
T
[91 nt withheld, positions 3773-3863]
G
[124 nt withheld, positions 3865-3988]
CAGGTGGCACTTTTCGGGGAAATGTGCGCGGAACCCCTATTTGTTTATTTTTCTAAATACATTCAAATAT
GTATCCGCTCATGAGACAATAACCCTGATAAATGCTTCAATAATATTGAAAAAGGAAGAGTCCTGAGGCG
GAAAGAACCAGCTGTGGAATGTGTGTCAGTTAGGGTGTGGAAAGTCCCCAGGCTCCCCAGCAGGCAGAAG
TATGCAAAGCATGCATCTCAATTAGTCAGCAACCAGGTGTGGAAAGTCCCCAGGCTCCCCAGCAGGCAGA
AGTATGCAAAGCATGCATCTCAATTAGTCAGCAACCATAGTCCCGCCCCTAACTCCGCCCATCCCGCCCC
TAACTCCGCCCAGTTCCGCCCATTCTCCGCCCCATGGCTGACTAATTTTTTTTATTTATGCAGAGGCCGA
GGCCGCCTCGGCCTCTGAGCTATTCCAGAAGTAGTGAGGAGGCTTTTTTGGAGGCCTAGGCTTTTGCAAA
GATCGATCAAGAGACAGGATGAGGATCGTTTCGCATGATTGAACAAGATGGATTGCACGCAGGTTCTCCG
GCCGCTTGGGTGGAGAGGCTATTCGGCTATGACTGGGCACAACAGACAATCGGCTGCTCTGATGCCGCCG
TGTTCCGGCTGTCAGCGCAGGGGCGCCCGGTTCTTTTTGTCAAGACCGACCTGTCCGGTGCCCTGAATGA
ACTGCAAGACGAGGCAGCGCGGCTATCGTGGCTGGCCACGACGGGCGTTCCTTGCGCAGCTGTGCTCGAC
GTTGTCACTGAAGCGGGAAGGGACTGGCTGCTATTGGGCGAAGTGCCGGGGCAGGATCTCCTGTCATCTC
ACCTTGCTCCTGCCGAGAAAGTATCCATCATGGCTGATGCAATGCGGCGGCTGCATACGCTTGATCCGGC
TACCTGCCCATTCGACCACCAAGCGAAACATCGCATCGAGCGAGCACGTACTCGGATGGAAGCCGGTCTT
GTCGATCAGGATGATCTGGACGAAGAGCATCAGGGGCTCGCGCCAGCCGAACTGTTCGCCAGGCTCAAGG
CGAGCATGCCCGACGGCGAGGATCTCGTCGTGACCCATGGCGATGCCTGCTTGCCGAATATCATGGTGGA
AAATGGCCGCTTTTCTGGATTCATCGACTGTGGCCGGCTGGGTGTGGCGGACCGCTATCAGGACATAGCG
TTGGCTACCCGTGATATTGCTGAAGAGCTTGGCGGCGAATGGGCTGACCGCTTCCTCGTGCTTTACGGTA
TCGCCGCTCCCGATTCGCAGCGCATCGCCTTCTATCGCCTTCTTGACGAGTTCTTCTGAGCGGGACTCTG
GGGTTCGAAATGACCGACCAAGCGACGCCCAACCTGCCATCACGAGATTTCGATTCCACCGCCGCCTTCT
ATGAAAGGTTGGGCTTCGGAATCGTTTTCCGGGACGCCGGCTGGATGATCCTCCAGCGCGGGGATCTCAT
GCTGGAGTTCTTCGCCCACCCTAGGGGGAGGCTAACTGAAACACGGAAGGAGACAATACCGGAAGGAACC
CGCGCTATGACGGCAATAAAAAGACAGAATAAAACGCACGGTGTTGGGTCGTTTGTTCATAAACGCGGGG
TTCGGTCCCAGGGCTGGCACTCTGTCGATACCCCACCGAGACCCCATTGGGGCCAATACGCCCGCGTTTC
TTCCTTTTCCCCACCCCACCCCCCAAGTTCGGGTGAAGGCCCAGGGCTCGCAGCCAACGTCGGGGCGGCA
GGCCCTGCCATAGCCTCAGGTTACTCATATATACTTTAGATTGATTTAAAACTTCATTTTTAATTTAAAA
GGATCTAGGTGAAGATCCTTTTTGATAATCTCATGACCAAAATCCCTTAACGTGAGTTTTCGTTCCACTG
AGCGTCAGACCCCGTAGAAAAGATCAAAGGATCTTCTTGAGATCCTTTTTTTCTGCGCGTAATCTGCTGC
TTGCAAACAAAAAAACCACCGCTACCAGCGGTGGTTTGTTTGCCGGATCAAGAGCTACCAACTCTTTTTC
CGAAGGTAACTGGCTTCAGCAGAGCGCAGATACCAAATACTGTTCTTCTAGTGTAGCCGTAGTTAGGCCA
CCACTTCAAGAACTCTGTAGCACCGCCTACATACCTCGCTCTGCTAATCCTGTTACCAGTGGCTGCTGCC
AGTGGCGATAAGTCGTGTCTTACCGGGTTGGACTCAAGACGATAGTTACCGGATAAGGCGCAGCGGTCGG
GCTGAACGGGGGGTTCGTGCACACAGCCCAGCTTGGAGCGAACGACCTACACCGAACTGAGATACCTACA
GCGTGAGCTATGAGAAAGCGCCACGCTTCCCGAAGGGAGAAAGGCGGACAGGTATCCGGTAAGCGGCAGG
GTCGGAACAGGAGAGCGCACGAGGGAGCTTCCAGGGGGAAACGCCTGGTATCTTTATAGTCCTGTCGGGT
TTCGCCACCTCTGACTTGAGCGTCGATTTTTGTGATGCTCGTCAGGGGGGCGGAGCCTATGGAAAAACGC
CAGCAACGCGGCCTTTTTACGGTTCCTGGCCTTTTGCTGGCCTTTTGCTCACATGTTCTTTCCTGCGTTA
TCCCCTGATTCTGTGGATAACCGTATTACCGCCATGCATTAGTTATTAATAGTAATCAATTACGGGGTCA
TTAGTTCATAGCCCATATATGGAGTTCCGCGTTACATAACTTACGGTAAATGGCCCGCCTGGCTGACCGC
CCAACGACCCCCGCCCATTGACGTCAATAATGACGTATGTTCCCATAGTAACGCCAATAGGGACTTTCCA
TTGACGTCAATGGGTGGAGTATTTACGGTAAACTGCCCACTTGGCAGTACATCAAGTGTATCATATGCCA
AGTACGCCCCCTATTGACGTCAATGACGGTAAATGGCCCGCCTGGCATTATGCCCAGTACATGACCTTAT
GGGACTTTCCTACTTGGCAGTACATCTACGTATTAGTCATCGCTATTACCATG
Features (pLannotate 1.2.2; 15 found; start..end, strand, type, name):
      1..204     +  promoter       CMV promoter: human cytomegalovirus (CMV) immediate early promoter
    227..270     +  misc_feature   MCS (fragment): multiple cloning site
    271..2541    +  CDS            MFN2: MFN2_HUMAN - Also known as CPRP1, KIAA0214. Experimental evidence at protein level: Swiss-Prot protein existence level 1. Mitochondrial outer membrane GTPase that mediates mitochondrial clustering and fusion (PubMed:11181170, PubMed:11950885, PubMed:26214738, PubMed:28114303). Mitochondria are highly dynamic organelles, and their morphology is determined by the equilibrium between mitochondrial fusion and fission events (PubMed:28114303). Overexpression induces the formation of mitochondrial networks (PubMed:28114303). Membrane clustering requires GTPase activity and may involve a major rearra
   2572..3279    +  CDS            mCherry: mCherry is a basic (constitutively fluorescent) red fluorescent protein published in 2004, derived from Discosoma sp.. It is reported to be a very rapidly-maturing monomer with low acid sensitivity.
   3299..3382    +  CDS            large T antigen (fragment): large T antigen from SV40 (simian virus 40)
   3405..3526    +  polyA_signal   SV40 poly(A) signal: SV40 polyadenylation signal
   3560..3988    -  rep_origin     f1 ori (sequence partly withheld): f1 bacteriophage origin of replication; arrow indicates direction of (+) strand synthesis
   4015..4119    +  promoter       AmpR promoter: bla
   4121..4478    +  promoter       SV40 promoter: SV40 enhancer and early promoter
   4513..5307    +  CDS            NeoR/KanR: aminoglycoside phosphotransferase from Tn5; aph(3')-II (or nptII); confers resistance to neomycin, kanamycin, and G418 (Geneticin®)
   5328..5480    +  CDS            ble (fragment): BLE_KLEPN - Experimental evidence at protein level: Swiss-Prot protein existence level 1. Binding protein with a strong affinity to the bleomycin family of antibiotics. Binds to CL990; an antimitotic-antibiotic compound. From Klebsiella pneumoniae.
   5539..5586    +  polyA_signal   HSV TK poly(A) signal: herpes simplex virus thymidine kinase polyadenylation signal (Cole and Stacy, 1985)
   5677..5693    -  polyA_signal   bGH poly(A) signal (fragment): bovine growth hormone polyadenylation signal
   5915..6503    +  rep_origin     ori: high-copy-number ColE1/pMB1/pBR322/pUC origin of replication
   6678..6981    +  enhancer       CMV enhancer: human cytomegalovirus immediate early enhancer
