[The description below was written by a language model from this plasmid's Addgene catalogue record and pLannotate feature annotations shown in this document.]
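Description:
pmCherry N1 MFN2 is a mammalian expression plasmid built on the Clontech pmCherry-N1 backbone that produces human mitofusin 2 (MFN2) fused at its C terminus to the red fluorescent protein mCherry. The MFN2 coding sequence was inserted by Gibson cloning into the remnant of the multiple cloning site, directly downstream of the human cytomegalovirus immediate-early enhancer/promoter. It is followed after a short linker by the backbone-encoded mCherry open reading frame, and the transcript is terminated by an SV40 polyadenylation signal. In the circular sequence the CMV enhancer is annotated at the end of the record and the promoter at the start, so together they form one contiguous regulatory unit. The catalogue lists the insert as about 3.4 kb, whereas the annotated MFN2 coding region spans roughly 2.3 kb and the full sequenced plasmid is 6,981 nt. The record does not explain this difference.

In bacteria the plasmid replicates from a high-copy ColE1/pUC-type origin and also carries an f1 origin for single-stranded DNA production. A single Tn5 NeoR/KanR (aminoglycoside phosphotransferase) gene serves both hosts. A bacterial bla-type promoter drives it for kanamycin selection in E. coli, while the SV40 enhancer/early promoter, with an HSV TK polyadenylation signal, drives it for G418 selection of stably transfected mammalian cells. The short large T antigen, ble and bGH poly(A) hits are fragmentary annotations rather than functional cassettes.

MFN2 is a mitochondrial outer membrane GTPase that mediates mitochondrial clustering and fusion. The construct's stated purpose is expression of MFN2-mCherry in cells, which allows fluorescence imaging of the protein's localisation. It was deposited with a study of mitochondrial dynamics and energy production.
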