Addgene plasmid #157759: pmCherry N1 MFN2
Purpose: Expression of MFN2:mcherry in cells
Depositing lab: Marc Tramier. Depositing organization: CNRS UMR 6290, Institut de Génétique et Développement de Rennes (IGDR). Publication: Aurora kinase A localises to mitochondria to control organelle dynamics and energy production. Bertolin G, Bulteau AL, Alves-Guerra MC, Burel A, Lavault MT, Gavard O, Le Bras S, Gagne JP, Poirier GG, Le Borgne R, Prigent C, Tramier M. eLife. 2018 Aug 2;7. pii: 38111. doi: 10.7554/eLife.38111. PubMed 30070631.
Backbone
  Vector backbone: pmCherry-N1
  Backbone manufacturer: Clontech
  Backbone size w/o insert (bp): 4722
  Vector type: Mammalian Expression
  Selectable markers: Neomycin (select with G418)
Growth in bacteria
  Bacterial resistance: Kanamycin, 50 μg/mL
  Growth temperature: 37°C
  Growth strain: DH5alpha
  Copy number: High Copy
Gene/Insert
  Gene/Insert name: MFN2
  Species: H. sapiens (human)
  Insert size (bp): 3379
  Entrez Gene: MFN2 (a.k.a. CMT2A, CMT2A2, CMT2A2A, CMT2A2B, CPRP1, HMSN6A, HSG, MARF, MSL)
  Promoter: CMV
  Tag / fusion protein: mCherry (C terminal on backbone)
  Cloning method: Gibson Cloning
  Sequencing primers: 5′ CMV-F; 3′ mCherry-R
Terms and licenses: Academic/Nonprofit Terms; Industry Terms: Not Available to Industry
How to cite: pmCherry N1 MFN2 was a gift from Marc Tramier (Addgene plasmid # 157759 ; http://n2t.net/addgene:157759 ; RRID:Addgene_157759)
